Addgene plasmid #50645: pHIS3p:mRuby2-Tub1+3'UTR::LEU2
Depositing lab: Wei-Lih Lee. Publication: Improved Plasmids for Fluorescent Protein Tagging of Microtubules in Saccharomyces cerevisiae. Markus SM, Omer S, Baranowski K, Lee WL. Traffic. 2015 Jul;16(7):773-86. doi: 10.1111/tra.12276. Epub 2015 Apr 28. PubMed 25711127.
Backbone
  Vector backbone: pFA6a
  Vector type: Yeast Expression
  Selectable markers: LEU2
Growth in bacteria
  Bacterial resistance: Ampicillin, 100 μg/mL
  Growth temperature: 37°C
  Growth strain: DH5alpha
  Copy number: High Copy
Gene/Insert
  Gene/Insert name: mRuby2-Tub1 (alt name: mRuby2-a-tubulin)
  Species: S. cerevisiae (budding yeast)
  Insert size (bp): 2177
  Promoter: HIS3p
  Tag / fusion protein: mRuby2 (N terminal on insert)
  Cloning method: Restriction Enzyme; 5′ cloning site XhoI (destroyed during cloning); 3′ cloning site SalI (not destroyed)
  Sequencing primers: 5′ T7; 3′ SP6
Terms and licenses: Academic/Nonprofit Terms; Industry Terms: Not Available to Industry
How to cite: pHIS3p:mRuby2-Tub1+3'UTR::LEU2 was a gift from Wei-Lih Lee (Addgene plasmid # 50645 ; http://n2t.net/addgene:50645 ; RRID:Addgene_50645)
