[The description below was written by a language model from this plasmid's Addgene catalogue record and pLannotate feature annotations shown in this document.]
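Description:
pHIS3p:mRuby2-Tub1+3'UTR::LEU2 is a yeast expression plasmid built on the pFA6a backbone for red fluorescent labelling of microtubules in Saccharomyces cerevisiae. It is propagated in E. coli through a high-copy ColE1/pUC-type origin and selected with ampicillin via the β-lactamase gene. No yeast replication origin (2μ or CEN/ARS) appears in the feature table, which is consistent with an integrating rather than episomal design, although the record does not spell out the integration strategy or target locus. Selection in yeast relies on the LEU2 auxotrophic marker, present with its own promoter in the opposite orientation to the fusion cassette.

The payload is an N-terminal fusion of mRuby2, a constitutively fluorescent red protein derived from Entacmaea quadricolor, to the budding yeast α-tubulin gene TUB1, driven by the S. cerevisiae HIS3 promoter. There is a gap of roughly 150 nt between the annotated mRuby2 and TUB1 coding segments; this may reflect linker sequence and the start of the TUB1 gene, but the annotation does not define it. Several hundred nucleotides following the TUB1 coding region correspond to the native 3'UTR indicated in the plasmid name, and the short ALO1 fragment annotated there likely reflects neighbouring genomic sequence carried along with it. Similar small fragments (NFS1, YO192) flank the LEU2 marker. T7 and SP6 promoters bracket the yeast cassettes and serve as sequencing primer sites. The short rop, lacI and bom hits are probably just backbone remnants without functional significance. The plasmid belongs to a set of improved tools for fluorescent protein tagging of microtubules, used for live-cell imaging of spindle and cytoplasmic microtubule dynamics.
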