Features (pLannotate 1.2.2; 18 found; start..end, strand, type, name):
     88..123     -  CDS            rop (fragment): Rop protein, which maintains plasmids at low copy number; rop
    218..322     +  promoter       AmpR promoter: bla
    323..1183    +  CDS            AmpR: β-lactamase; bla; confers resistance to ampicillin, carbenicillin, and related antibiotics
   1354..1942    +  rep_origin     ori: high-copy-number ColE1/pMB1/pBR322/pUC origin of replication
   2125..2178    +  CDS            lacI (fragment): lac repressor; lacI; The lac repressor binds to the lac operator to inhibit transcription in E. coli. This inhibition can be relieved by adding lactose or isopropyl-β-D-thiogalactopyranoside (IPTG).
   2200..2218    +  promoter       T7 promoter: promoter for bacteriophage T7 RNA polymerase
   2254..2299    +  misc_feature   bom (fragment): basis of mobility region from pBR322
   2298..2414    +  CDS            NFS1 (fragment): NFS1_YEAST - Also known as SPL1 From Saccharomyces cerevisiae (strain ATCC 204508 / S288c) (Baker's yeast).
   2779..3870    -  CDS            LEU2: LEU3_YEAST - Experimental evidence at protein level: Swiss-Prot protein existence level 1. Catalyzes the oxidation of 3-carboxy-2-hydroxy-4- methylpentanoate (3-isopropylmalate) to 3-carboxy-4-methyl-2- oxopentanoate. The product decarboxylates to 4-methyl-2 oxopentanoate. From Saccharomyces cerevisiae (strain ATCC 204508 / S288c) (Baker's yeast).
   3871..4278    -  promoter       LEU2 promoter: S. cerevisiae LEU2
   4418..4495    -  CDS            YO192_YEAST (fragment): Experimental evidence at protein level: Swiss-Prot protein existence level 1. From Saccharomyces cerevisiae (strain ATCC 204508 / S288c) (Baker's yeast).
   4525..4577    +  misc_feature   bom (fragment): basis of mobility region from pBR322
   4640..4826    +  promoter       HIS3 promoter: S. cerevisiae HIS3
   4828..5538    +  CDS            mRuby2: mRuby2 is a basic (constitutively fluorescent) red fluorescent protein published in 2012, derived from Entacmaea quadricolor. It has moderate acid sensitivity.
   5685..7001    +  CDS            TUB1: TBA1_YEAST - Experimental evidence at protein level: Swiss-Prot protein existence level 1. Tubulin is the major constituent of microtubules. It binds two moles of GTP, one at an exchangeable site on the beta chain and one at a non-exchangeable site on the alpha chain. From Saccharomyces cerevisiae (strain ATCC 204508 / S288c) (Baker's yeast).
   7574..7639    +  CDS            ALO1 (fragment): ALO_YEAST - Experimental evidence at protein level: Swiss-Prot protein existence level 1. Can oxidize L-gulono-1,4-lactone as well as D-arabinono-1,4- lactone and L-galactono-1,4-lactone. From Saccharomyces cerevisiae (strain ATCC 204508 / S288c) (Baker's yeast).
   7663..7681    -  promoter       SP6 promoter: promoter for bacteriophage SP6 RNA polymerase
   7744..7795    -  misc_feature   bom (fragment): basis of mobility region from pBR322
>Addgene plasmid #50645 | pHIS3p:mRuby2-Tub1+3'UTR::LEU2 | depositor full sequence | sequence record 75760 | Full Sequence
AACACCCGCTGACGCGCCCTGACGGGCTTGTCTGCTCCCGGCATCCGCTTACAGACAAGCTGTGACCGTC
TCCGGGAGCTGCATGTGTCAGAGGTTTTCACCGTCATCACCGAAACGCGCGAGACGAAAGGGCCTCGTGA
TACGCCTATTTTTATAGGTTAATGTCATGATAATAATGGTTTCTTAGACGTCAGGTGGCACTTTTCGGGG
AAATGTGCGCGGAACCCCTATTTGTTTATTTTTCTAAATACATTCAAATATGTATCCGCTCATGAGACAA
TAACCCTGATAAATGCTTCAATAATATTGAAAAAGGAAGAGTATGAGTATTCAACATTTCCGTGTCGCCC
TTATTCCCTTTTTTGCGGCATTTTGCCTTCCTGTTTTTGCTCACCCAGAAACGCTGGTGAAAGTAAAAGA
TGCTGAAGATCAGTTGGGTGCACGAGTGGGTTACATCGAACTGGATCTCAACAGCGGTAAGATCCTTGAG
AGTTTTCGCCCCGAAGAACGTTTTCCAATGATGAGCACTTTTAAAGTTCTGCTATGTGGCGCGGTATTAT
CCCGTATTGACGCCGGGCAAGAGCAACTCGGTCGCCGCATACACTATTCTCAGAATGACTTGGTTGAGTA
CTCACCAGTCACAGAAAAGCATCTTACGGATGGCATGACAGTAAGAGAATTATGCAGTGCTGCCATAACC
ATGAGTGATAACACTGCGGCCAACTTACTTCTGACAACGATCGGAGGACCGAAGGAGCTAACCGCTTTTT
TGCACAACATGGGGGATCATGTAACTCGCCTTGATCGTTGGGAACCGGAGCTGAATGAAGCCATACCAAA
CGACGAGCGTGACACCACGATGCCTGTAGCAATGGCAACAACGTTGCGCAAACTATTAACTGGCGAACTA
CTTACTCTAGCTTCCCGGCAACAATTAATAGACTGGATGGAGGCGGATAAAGTTGCAGGACCACTTCTGC
GCTCGGCCCTTCCGGCTGGCTGGTTTATTGCTGATAAATCTGGAGCCGGTGAGCGTGGGTCTCGCGGTAT
CATTGCAGCACTGGGGCCAGATGGTAAGCCCTCCCGTATCGTAGTTATCTACACGACGGGGAGTCAGGCA
ACTATGGATGAACGAAATAGACAGATCGCTGAGATAGGTGCCTCACTGATTAAGCATTGGTAACTGTCAG
ACCAAGTTTACTCATATATACTTTAGATTGATTTAAAACTTCATTTTTAATTTAAAAGGATCTAGGTGAA
GATCCTTTTTGATAATCTCATGACCAAAATCCCTTAACGTGAGTTTTCGTTCCACTGAGCGTCAGACCCC
GTAGAAAAGATCAAAGGATCTTCTTGAGATCCTTTTTTTCTGCGCGTAATCTGCTGCTTGCAAACAAAAA
AACCACCGCTACCAGCGGTGGTTTGTTTGCCGGATCAAGAGCTACCAACTCTTTTTCCGAAGGTAACTGG
CTTCAGCAGAGCGCAGATACCAAATACTGTCCTTCTAGTGTAGCCGTAGTTAGGCCACCACTTCAAGAAC
TCTGTAGCACCGCCTACATACCTCGCTCTGCTAATCCTGTTACCAGTGGCTGCTGCCAGTGGCGATAAGT
CGTGTCTTACCGGGTTGGACTCAAGACGATAGTTACCGGATAAGGCGCAGCGGTCGGGCTGAACGGGGGG
TTCGTGCACACAGCCCAGCTTGGAGCGAACGACCTACACCGAACTGAGATACCTACAGCGTGAGCATTGA
GAAAGCGCCACGCTTCCCGAAGGGAGAAAGGCGGACAGGTATCCGGTAAGCGGCAGGGTCGGAACAGGAG
AGCGCACGAGGGAGCTTCCAGGGGGAAACGCCTGGTATCTTTATAGTCCTGTCGGGTTTCGCCACCTCTG
ACTTGAGCGTCGATTTTTGTGATGCTCGTCAGGGGGGCGGAGCCTATGGAAAAACGCCAGCAACGCGGCC
TTTTTACGGTTCCTGGCCTTTTGCTGGCCTTTTGCTCACATGTTCTTTCCTGCGTTATCCCCTGATTCTG
TGGATAACCGTATTACCGCCTTTGAGTGAGCTGATACCGCTCGCCGCAGCCGAACGACCGAGCGCAGCGA
GTCAGTGAGCGAGGAAGCGGAAGAGCGCCCAATACGCAAACCGCCTCTCCCCGCGCGTTGGCCGATTCAT
TAATGCAGGTTAACCTGGCTTATCGAAATTAATACGACTCACTATAGGGAGACCGGCAGATCCGCGGCCG
CATAGGCCACTAGTTAACTATGCGGCATCAGAGCAGATTGTACTGAGAGTGCACCATATCGACTACGTCG
TTAAGGCCGTTTCTGACAGAGTAAAATTCTTGAGGGAACTTTCACCATTATGGGAAATGGTTCAAGAAGG
TATTGACTTAAACTCCATCAAATGGTCAGGTCATTGAGTGTTTTTTATTTGTTGTATTTTTTTTTTTTTA
GAGAAAATCCTCCAATATATAAATTAGGAATCATAGTTTCATGATTTTCTGTTACACCTAACTTTTTGTG
TGGTGCCCTCCTCCTTGTCAATATTAATGTTAAAGTGCAATTCTTTTTCCTTATCACGTTGAGCCATTAG
TATCAATTTGCTTACCTGTATTCCTTTACATCCTCCTTTTTCTCCTTCTTGATAAATGTATGTAGATTGC
GTATATAGTTTCGTCTACCCTATGAACATATTCCATTTTGTAATTTCGTGTCGTTTCTATTATGAATTTC
ATTTATAAAGTTTATGTACAAATATCATAAAAAAAGAGAATCTTTTTAAGCAAGGATTTTCTTAACTTCT
TCGGCGACAGCATCACCGACTTCGGTGGTACTGTTGGAACCACCTAAATCACCAGTTCTGATACCTGCAT
CCAAAACCTTTTTAACTGCATCTTCAATGGCCTTACCTTCTTCAGGCAAGTTCAATGACAATTTCAACAT
CATTGCAGCAGACAAGATAGTGGCGATAGGGTTGACCTTATTCTTTGGCAAATCTGGAGCAGAACCGTGG
CATGGTTCGTACAAACCAAATGCGGTGTTCTTGTCTGGCAAAGAGGCCAAGGACGCAGATGGCAACAAAC
CCAAGGAACCTGGGATAACGGAGGCTTCATCGGAGATGATATCACCAAACATGTTGCTGGTGATTATAAT
ACCATTTAGGTGGGTTGGGTTCTTAACTAGGATCATGGCGGCAGAATCAATCAATTGATGTTGAACCTTC
AATGTAGGGAATTCGTTCTTGATGGTTTCCTCCACAGTTTTTCTCCATAATCTTGAAGAGGCCAAAACAT
TAGCTTTATCCAAGGACCAAATAGGCAATGGTGGCTCATGTTGTAGGGCCATGAAAGCGGCCATTCTTGT
GATTCTTTGCACTTCTGGAACGGTGTATTGTTCACTATCCCAAGCGACACCATCACCATCGTCTTCCTTT
CTCTTACCAAAGTAAATACCTCCCACTAATTCTCTGACAACAACGAAGTCAGTACCTTTAGCAAATTGTG
GCTTGATTGGAGATAAGTCTAAAAGAGAGTCGGATGCAAAGTTACATGGTCTTAAGTTGGCGTACAATTG
AAGTTCTTTACGGATTTTTAGTAAACCTTGTTCAGGTCTAACACTACCGGTACCCCATTTAGGACCACCC
ACAGCACCTAACAAAACGGCATCAGCCTTCTTGGAGGCTTCCAGCGCCTCATCTGGAAGTGGGACACCTG
TAGCATCGATAGCAGCACCACCAATTAAATGATTTTCGAAATCGAACTTGACATTGGAACGAACATCAGA
AATAGCTTTAAGAACCTTAATGGCTTCGGCTGTGATTTCTTGACCAACGTGGTCACCTGGCAAAACGACG
ATCTTCTTAGGGGCAGACATTAGAATGGTATATCCTTGAAATATATATATATATATTGCTGAAATGTAAA
AGGTAAGAAAAGTTAGAAAGTAAGACGATTGCTAACCACCTATTGGAAAAAACAATAGGTCCTTAAATAA
TATTGTCAACTTCAAGTATTGTGATGCAAGCATTTAGTCATGAACGCTTCTCTATTCTATATGAAAAGCC
GGTTCCGGCGCTCTCACCTTTCCTTTTTCTCCCAATTTTTCAGTTGAAAAAGGTATATGCGTCAGGCGAC
CTCTGAAATTAACAAAAAATTTCCAGTCATCGAATTTGATTCTGTGCGATAGCGCCCCTGTGTGTTCTCG
TTATGTTGAGGAAAAAAATAATGGTTGCTAAGAGATTCGAACTCTTGCATCTTACGATACCTGAGTATTC
CCACAGTTAACTGCGGTCAAGATATTTCTTGAATCAGGCGCCTTAGACCGCTCGGCCAAACAACCAATTA
CTTGTTGAGAAATAGAGTATAATTATCCTATAAATATAACGTTTTTGAACACACATGAACAAGGAAGTAC
AGGACAATTGATTTTGAAGAGAATGTGGATTTTGATGTAATTGTTGGGATTCCATTTTTAATAAGGCAAT
AATATTAGGTATGTGGATATACTAGAAGTTCTCCTCGAGGGTCGATATGCGGTGTGAAATACCGCACAGA
TGCGTAAGGAGAAAATACCGCATCAGGGGCGCGCCTTAATTAACCACTAAAGGGAACAAAAGCTGGTACC
CTATTACTCTTGGCCTCCTCTAGTACACTCTATATTTTTTTATGCCTCGGTAATGATTTTCATTTTTTTT
TTCCACCTAGCGGATGACTCTTTTTTTTTCTTAGCGATTGGCATTATCACATAATGAATTATACATTATA
TAAAGTAATGTGATTTCTTCGAAGAATATACTAAAAAATGAGCAGGCAAGATAAACGAAGGCAAAGCATG
GTGTCTAAGGGCGAAGAGCTGATCAAGGAAAATATGCGTATGAAGGTGGTCATGGAAGGTTCGGTCAACG
GCCACCAATTCAAATGCACAGGTGAAGGAGAAGGCAATCCGTACATGGGAACTCAAACCATGAGGATCAA
AGTCATCGAGGGAGGACCCCTGCCATTTGCCTTTGACATTCTTGCCACGTCGTTCATGTATGGCAGCCGT
ACTTTTATCAAGTACCCGAAAGGCATTCCTGATTTCTTTAAACAGTCCTTTCCTGAGGGTTTTACTTGGG
AAAGAGTTACGAGATACGAAGATGGTGGAGTCGTCACCGTCATGCAGGACACCAGCCTTGAGGATGGCTG
TCTCGTTTACCACGTCCAAGTCAGAGGGGTAAACTTTCCCTCCAATGGTCCCGTGATGCAGAAGAAGACC
AAGGGTTGGGAGCCTAATACAGAGATGATGTATCCAGCAGATGGTGGTCTGAGGGGATACACTCATATGG
CACTGAAAGTTGATGGTGGTGGCCATCTGTCTTGCTCTTTCGTAACAACTTACAGGTCAAAAAAGACCGT
CGGGAACATCAAGATGCCCGGTATCCATGCCGTTGATCACCGCCTGGAAAGGTTAGAGGAAAGTGACAAT
GAAATGTTCGTAGTACAACGCGAACACGCAGTTGCCAAGTTCGCCGGGCTTGGTGGTGGGATGGACGAGC
TGTACAAGGGATCCATGAGAGAAGTTATTAGTATTAATGGTATGTTCGATTTGCCCGTCCAGGCTAGATC
TTTTTTTTGTTAGTTCATTTTGGCGTTTCATCTTTCATTACTAACTTCAACGCAAAATTTTTTTTTTTTT
GATTTCTCTTTACAGTCGGTCAAGCTGGTTGTCAGATTGGTAATGCCTGTTGGGAATTATATTCCCTTGA
GCACGGTATTAAGCCGGATGGACATCTAGAAGATGGCCTTTCAAAGCCGAAGGGAGGAGAAGAGGGTTTC
TCCACGTTTTTCCATGAAACCGGCTACGGTAAGTTCGTTCCAAGGGCTATTTACGTGGATTTAGAGCCCA
ACGTTATTGACGAAGTCCGTAACGGTCCTTACAAGGACTTGTTCCATCCAGAACAGTTGATCAGTGGTAA
GGAGGACGCGGCTAATAATTATGCAAGAGGCCATTACACCGTTGGTAGAGAAATTTTGGGCGATGTTCTG
GATAGGATTAGAAAACTGGCAGACCAATGTGATGGGTTACAAGGGTTCTTGTTTACCCATTCTCTTGGTG
GTGGTACTGGTTCCGGTCTAGGGTCCTTACTGTTGGAAGAACTATCCGCTGAATACGGTAAGAAATCCAA
GCTGGAATTTGCCGTATACCCTGCTCCACAAGTGTCTACTTCTGTGGTTGAGCCTTACAACACAGTTTTA
ACTACACATACTACATTGGAACATGCAGATTGTACTTTCATGGTCGATAATGAGGCTATTTACGACATGT
GCAAAAGAAACTTGGATATCCCAAGACCAAGCTTTGCAAACTTAAACAACCTAATTGCTCAAGTGGTATC
ATCTGTTACAGCATCATTGAGATTCGACGGTTCATTAAATGTAGATTTGAACGAATTTCAAACCAATTTG
GTTCCATATCCAAGAATTCATTTCCCCTTAGTTTCATATTCTCCAGTCTTATCCAAATCAAAGGCATTCC
ATGAGTCCAACTCTGTGTCAGAAATTACAAACGCTTGTTTTGAACCTGGTAACCAGATGGTCAAGTGTGA
TCCAAGAGATGGTAAATACATGGCTACTTGTCTGTTATACAGGGGTGATGTGGTAACAAGAGATGTTCAA
AGAGCTGTCGAGCAGGTGAAAAACAAGAAGACCGTCCAATTGGTTGATTGGTGTCCAACTGGTTTCAAGA
TCGGTATTTGCTACGAACCTCCAACTGCCACACCAAACTCACAATTGGCCACTGTGGATAGGGCCGTCTG
TATGTTGTCAAATACCACATCCATTGCTGAGGCTTGGAAGAGAATCGATAGAAAATTCGATTTAATGTAT
GCCAAACGTGCTTTCGTCCACTGGTATGTCGGTGAAGGTATGGAAGAAGGTGAATTCACCGAAGCTAGAG
AAGATTTGGCTGCTTTAGAAAGAGATTACATCGAAGTGGGTGCCGACTCATACGCTGAGGAAGAGGAATT
TTAAGGTTCACTCTCGCCCCCAACCTCCTTATCCTTTCTATATTTCAAGTATATTGTAAAAAAAAAAATT
CCCCCTACTGTTATATCTCTTTGGTGATATCTTATCTATAATCTACTTATTATATTTCTCTAATATCTAT
GTACAAAAAATAAAAAAAAAAACCATTCTCCTTCTCTAACCTGCATTTGATGAAAGCTTAGTAAGTCTCA
TCGTAGTTGATGGGCCAAAGACATTTGTACTTGTTTCATCAGATTCTTACATCACCCATTTCCATGATTA
TTTCACGGATTTCATTAGTAATTGCATTTTTGTATCCCTAGTTCCTTTTCTCCCGCCTTGCCGTCGAATT
GAAAAAAAAAATGGAAATGAGGACATCTTCCATTGATATCCAGGACAAAGCAAGAGTAGAAGTAACTATT
AGCAAGGAGAATTCCAAAAATAGTGAACTTCAAGGTAAGCAGATCTATAGTTTCAATATCTGATTTTCTG
CTTTTCAAAACTTAAAATTCATTAGAAGGTAAAACAAGAACCCGTAAAATTAAAGTTACCGATATTATCA
GGTTTTTCACCCCATGTCTACTATCCCATTTAGAAAGAACTATGTGTTCAAAAACTGGGCCGGTCGACCT
GCAGCGTACGAAGCTTCAGCTGGCGGCCGCGTTCTATAGTGTCACCTAAATCGTATGTGTATGATACATA
AGGTTATGTATTAATTGTAGCCGCGTTCTAACGACAATATGTCCATATGGTGCACTCTCAGTACAATCTG
CTCTGATGCCGCATAGTTAAGCCAGCCCCGACACCCGCC
