>Addgene plasmid #50645 | pHIS3p:mRuby2-Tub1+3'UTR::LEU2 | addgene partial sequence | sequence record 76873 | T7 5'-TAATACGACTCACTATAGGG-3'
AGTTAACTATGCGGCATCAGAGCAGATTGTACTGAGAGTGCACCATATCGACTACGTCGTTAAGGCCGTT
TCTGACAGAGTAAAATTCTTGAGGGAACTTTCACCATTATGGGAAATGGTTCAAGAAGGTATTGACTTAA
ACTCCATCAAATGGTCAGGTCATTGAGTGTTTTTTATTTGTTGTATTTTTTTTTTTTTAGAGAAAATCCT
CCAATATATAAATTAGGAATCATAGTTTCATGATTTTCTGTTACACCTAACTTTTTGTGTGGTGCCCTCC
TCCTTGTCAATATTAATGTTAAAGTGCAATTCTTTTTCCTTATCACGTTGAGCCATTAGTATCAATTTGC
TTACCTGTATTCCTTTACATCCTCCTTTTTCTCCTTCTTGATAAATGTATGTAGATTGCGTATATAGTTT
CGTCTACCCTATGAACATATTCCATTTTGTAATTTCGTGTCGTTTCTATTATGAATTTCATTTATAAAGT
TTATGTACAAATATCATAAAAAAAGAGAATCTTTTTAAGCAAGGATTTTCTTAACTTCTTCGGCGACAGC
ATCACCGACTTCGGTGGTACTGTTGGAACCACCTAAATCACCAGTTCTGATACCTGCATCCAAAACCTTT
TTAACTGCATCTTCAATGGCCTTACCTTCTTCAGGCAAGTTCAATGACAATTTCAACATCATTGCAGCAG
ACAAGATAGTGGCGATAGGGTTGACCTTATTCTTTGGCAAATCTGGAGCAGAACCGTGGCATGGTTCGTA
CAAACCAAATGCGGTGTTCTTGTCTGGCAAAGAGGCCAAGGACGCAGATGGCAACAAACCCAAGGAACCT
GGGATAACGGA
