>Addgene plasmid #50645 | pHIS3p:mRuby2-Tub1+3'UTR::LEU2 | addgene partial sequence | sequence record 76874 | yTUB1-R 5'-TTGCGTTGAAGTTAGTAATGAAAGA-3'
AGCCTGGACGGGCAAATCGAACATACCATTAATACTAATAACTTCTCTCATGGATCCCTTGTACAGCTCG
TCCATCCCACCACCAAGCCCGGCGAACTTGGCAACTGCGTGTTCGCGTTGTACTACGAACATTTCATTGT
CACTTTCCTCTAACCTTTCCAGGCGGTGATCAACGGCATGGATACCGGGCATCTTGATGTTCCCGACGGT
CTTTTTTGACCTGTAAGTTGTTACGAAAGAGCAAGACAGATGGCCACCACCATCAACTTTCAGTGCCATA
TGAGTGTATCCCCTCAGACCACCATCTGCTGGATACATCATCTCTGTATTAGGCTCCCAACCCTTGGTCT
TCTTCTGCATCACGGGACCATTGGAGGGAAAGTTTACCCCTCTGACTTGGACGTGGTAAACGAGACAGCC
ATCCTCAAGGCTGGTGTCCTGCATGACGGTGACGACTCCACCATCTTCGTATCTCGTAACTCTTTCCCAA
GTAAAACCCTCAGGAAAGGACTGTTTAAAGAAATCAGGAATGCCTTTCGGGTACTTGATAAAAGTACGGC
TGCCATACATGAACGACGTGGCAAGAATGTCAAAGGCAAATGGCAGGGGTCCTCCCTCGATGACTTTGAT
CCTCATGGTTTGAGTTCCCATGTACGGATTGCCTTCTCCTTCACCTGTGCATTTGAATTGGTGGCCGTTG
ACCGAACCTTCCATGACCACCTTCATACGCATATTTTCCTTGATCAGCTCTTCGCCCTTAGACACCATGC
TTTGCCTTCGTTTATCTTGCCTGCTCATTTTTTAGTATATTCTTCGAAGAAATCACATTACTTTATATAA
TGTATAATTCATTATGTGATAATGCCAATCGCTAAGAAAAAAAAAGAGTCATCCGCTAGGTGGAAAAAAA
AAATGAAAATCATTACCGAGGCATAAAAA
