>Addgene plasmid #50645 | pHIS3p:mRuby2-Tub1+3'UTR::LEU2 | addgene partial sequence | sequence record 77816 | SP6 5'-ATTTAGGTGACACTATAG-3'
CTCGTACGCTGCAGGTCGACCGGCCCAGTTTTTGAACACATAGTTCTTTCTAAATGGGATAGTAGACATG
GGGTGAAAAACCTGATAATATCGGTAACTTTAATTTTACGGGTTCTTGTTTTACCTTCTAATGAATTTTA
AGTTTTGAAAAGCAGAAAATCAGATATTGAAACTATAGATCTGCTTACCTTGAAGTTCACTATTTTTGGA
ATTCTCCTTGCTAATAGTTACTTCTACTCTTGCTTTGTCCTGGATATCAATGGAAGATGTCCTCATTTCC
ATTTTTTTTTTCAATTCGACGGCAAGGCGGGAGAAAAGGAACTAGGGATACAAAAATGCAATTACTAATG
AAATCCGTGAAATAATCATGGAAATGGGTGATGTAAGAATCTGATGAAACAAGTACAAATGTCTTTGGCC
CATCAACTACGATGAGACTTACTAAGCTTTCATCAAATGCAGGTTAGAGAAGGAGAATGGTTTTTTTTTT
TATTTTTTGTACATAGATATTAGAGAAATATAATAAGTAGATTATAGATAAGATATCACCAAAGAGATAT
AACAGTAGGGGGAATTTTTTTTTTTACAATATACTTGAAATATAGAAAGGATAAGGAGGTTGGGGGCGAG
AGTGAACCTTAAAATTCCTCTTCCTCAGCGTATGAGTCGGCACCCACTTCGATGTAATCTCTTTCTAAAG
CAGCCAAATCTTCTCTAGCTTCGGTGAATTCACCTTCTTCCATACCTTCACCGACATACCAGTGGACGAA
AGCACGTTTGGCATACATTAAATCGAATTTTCTATCGATTCTCTTCCAAGCCTCAGCAATGGATGTGGTA
TTTGACAACATACAGACGG
